>Addgene plasmid #25073 | 2XMyc-LRRK2-WD40 | addgene partial sequence | sequence record 31047 | 25073 with CMV-F
GTGAACCGTCAGATCCGCTAGCGATTACGCCAAGCTCGAAATTAACCCTCACTAAAGGGAACAAAAGCTG
GAGCTCCACCGCGGTGGCGGCCGCCATGGAGCAGAAACTCATCTCTGAAGAGGATCTGAGCCCGGGCGGA
TCCGAGCAGAAACTCATCTCTGAAGAGGATCTGCTGCAGGAATTCGATATCACAAGTTTGTACAAAAAAG
CAGGCTCCGAATTCGCCCTTGTTGCTACACATCACAACAGCAGGAATGCAAGCATTTGGCTGGGCTGTGG
GCACACCGACAGAGGACAGCTCTCATTTCTTGACTTAAATACTGAAGGATACACTTCTGAGGAAGTTGCT
GATAGTAGAATATTGTGCTTAGCCTTGGTGCATCTTCCTGTTGAAAAGGAAAGCTGGATTGTGTCTGGGA
CACAGTCTGGTACTCTCCTGGTCATCAATACCGAAGATGGGAAAAAGAGACATACCCTAGAAAAGATGAC
TGATTCTGTCACTTGTTTGTATTGCAATTCCTTTTCCAAGCAAAGCAAACAAAAAAATTTTCTTTTGGTT
GGAACCGCTGATGGCAAGTTAGCAATTTTTGAAGATAAGACTGTTAAGCTTAAAGGAGCTGCTCCTTTGA
AGATACTAAATATAGGAAATGTCAGTACTCCATTGATGTGTTTGAGTGAATCCACAAATTCAACGGAAAG
AAATGTAATGTGGGGAGGATGTGGCACAAAGATTTTCTCCTTTTCTAATGATTTCACCATTCAGAAACTC
ATTGAGACAAGAACAAGCCAACTGTTTTCTTATGCAGCTTTCAGTGATTCCAACATCATAACAGTGGTGG
TAGACACTGCTCTCTATATTGCTAAGCAAAATAGCCCTGTTGTGGAAGTGTGGGATAAGAAAACTGAAAA
CTCTGTGGACTATAGACT
