[The description below was written by a language model from this plasmid's Addgene catalogue record.]
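Description:
2XMyc-LRRK2-WD40 is a mammalian expression plasmid built on a modified pCMV-Tag 3B backbone (about 4.3 kb without insert). It is propagated in E. coli as a high-copy plasmid under kanamycin selection. The record does not include a feature table, so the promoter and terminator are not explicitly listed. However, the backbone name and the recommended sequencing primers (a CMV forward primer and an SV40 polyA reverse primer) indicate that the insert sits between a CMV immediate-early promoter and an SV40 polyadenylation signal, the usual arrangement for strong constitutive expression in transfected mammalian cells.

The payload is a fragment of human LRRK2 (leucine-rich repeat kinase 2, also known as dardarin or PARK8), the Parkinson disease-associated kinase. Only the C-terminal WD40 domain is present, approximately residues 2155–2527. The depositor notes that the domain boundaries are approximate but that the construct carries the intended residues under their domain scheme. The fragment is fused at its N terminus to a tandem 2XMyc epitope. The original vector supplies one Myc tag, and a second was added to improve detection. This 2XMyc vector was then converted to a Gateway destination vector by inserting a Gateway cassette, and the LRRK2 fragment was introduced by Gateway recombination, although the catalogue field lists the cloning method as restriction enzyme.

The construct expresses an isolated, epitope-tagged LRRK2 domain for immunoblotting, immunoprecipitation or localisation. The associated publication concerns LRRK2 dimerisation and intramolecular autophosphorylation, so the plasmid would suit mapping which regions of the protein mediate self-interaction.
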