Addgene plasmid #25073: 2XMyc-LRRK2-WD40
Depositing lab: Mark Cookson. Depositing organization: National Institute on Aging (NIA). Publication: The Parkinson Disease-associated Leucine-rich Repeat Kinase 2 (LRRK2) Is a Dimer That Undergoes Intramolecular Autophosphorylation. . J Biol Chem. 2008 Jun 13;283(24):16906-14. 10.1074/jbc.M708718200 PubMed 18397888.
Backbone
  Vector backbone: pCMV-Tag 3B
  Backbone manufacturer: Cookson Lab
  Backbone size w/o insert (bp): 4300
  Vector type: Mammalian Expression
Growth in bacteria
  Bacterial resistance: Kanamycin, 50 μg/mL
  Growth temperature: 37°C
  Growth strain: DH5alpha
  Copy number: High Copy
Gene/Insert
  Gene/Insert name: LRRK2
  Species: H. sapiens (human)
  Mutation: Contains only the WD40 domain aa 2155-2527
  Entrez Gene: LRRK2 (a.k.a. AURA17, DARDARIN, PARK8, RIPK7, ROCO2)
  Tag / fusion protein: 2XMyc (N terminal on insert)
  Cloning method: Restriction Enzyme
  Sequencing primers: 5′ CMV-F; 3′ SV40pA-R
Terms and licenses: Academic/Nonprofit Terms; Industry Terms: Not Available to Industry
Depositor comments: An additional Myc tag has been added to the original vector. The 2XMyc vector was adapted to the invitrogen gateway system by insertion of a gateway cloning cassette. LRRK2 was cloned by gateway recombination. The domain structure and amino acid limits is approximate. According to depositor's domain organization, this construct contains the correct residues.
How to cite: 2XMyc-LRRK2-WD40 was a gift from Mark Cookson (Addgene plasmid # 25073 ; http://n2t.net/addgene:25073 ; RRID:Addgene_25073)
